Addgene plasmid #220290: pYPQ230-sbcB-N
Purpose: Gateway entry plasmid (attL1& attR5) expressing sbcB exonuclease fused to the N-terminus of LbCas12a, connected by a flexible XTEN linker, without promoter
Depositing lab: Yiping Qi. Depositing organization: University of Maryland, College Park. Publication: Increasing Cas12a- and Cas9-mediated deletion sizes with exonucleases. Wang X, Clem J, Malzahn A, Qi Y. Plant Physiol. 2025 Oct 31;199(3):kiaf507. doi: 10.1093/plphys/kiaf507. PubMed 41182408.
Backbone
  Vector backbone: pYPQ230
  Vector type: Plant Expression, CRISPR ; Gateway compatible sbcB-XTEN linker- LbCas12a entry clone
Growth in bacteria
  Bacterial resistance: Spectinomycin, 50 μg/mL
  Growth temperature: 37°C
  Growth strain: DH5alpha
  Copy number: High Copy
Gene/Insert
  Gene/Insert name: sbcB-XTEN linker-LbCas12a
  Cloning method: Other
  Sequencing primers: 5′ gtaaaacgacggccag
Terms and licenses: Academic/Nonprofit Terms; Industry Terms: Not Available to Industry
How to cite: pYPQ230-sbcB-N was a gift from Yiping Qi (Addgene plasmid # 220290 ; http://n2t.net/addgene:220290 ; RRID:Addgene_220290)
