[The description below was written by a language model from this plasmid's Addgene catalogue record and pLannotate feature annotations shown in this document.]
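Description:
pYPQ230-sbcB-N is a Gateway entry clone built on the pYPQ230 backbone for assembling plant CRISPR expression vectors. It is an 8,473 nt, high-copy plasmid maintained in E. coli through a ColE1/pUC-type origin and selected with spectinomycin via the aadA (SmR) aminoglycoside adenylyltransferase gene. Short remnants of a class 1 integron Pc promoter and a gentamicin acetyltransferase gene sit just upstream of aadA. Fragments of lacI and lacZα, along with rrnB T1 and T2 terminators that insulate the cloning region from bacterial read-through transcription, are also annotated as backbone leftovers.

The payload lies between attL1 and attR5 recombination sites. It encodes E. coli sbcB (Exonuclease I, a highly processive single-stranded DNA exonuclease) fused through a flexible XTEN linker to the N-terminus of LbCas12a, followed by a nopaline synthase (NOS) terminator and polyadenylation signal. The automated annotation identifies sbcB and the NOS terminator but leaves the roughly 3.9 kb interval between them unlabelled. According to the catalogue description, this gap corresponds to the XTEN linker and LbCas12a coding sequence. The cassette deliberately carries no promoter. The attL1/attR5 pairing is meant for a multisite LR reaction, in which this entry clone is combined with a second entry clone, typically carrying the guide RNA expression unit, and a destination vector that supplies the promoter for the nuclease fusion. A T7 promoter lies outside attR5 in reverse orientation and is not part of the transferred cassette.

The associated work concerns increasing the size of Cas12a- and Cas9-induced deletions with exonucleases, so the construct is used to test whether tethering sbcB to LbCas12a produces larger deletions at target sites in plants.
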