Features (pLannotate 1.2.2; 13 found; start..end, strand, type, name):
     96..119     +  promoter       Pc promoter (fragment): intI1 (promoter lies within the coding sequence); class 1 integron promoter
    295..351     +  CDS            GmR (fragment): gentamycin acetyltransferase; aacC1; confers resistance to gentamycin
    358..1149    +  CDS            SmR: aminoglycoside adenylyltransferase (Murphy, 1985); aadA; confers resistance to spectinomycin and streptomycin
   1242..1830    +  rep_origin     ori: high-copy-number ColE1/pMB1/pBR322/pUC origin of replication
   2013..2105    +  CDS            lacI (fragment): lac repressor; lacI; The lac repressor binds to the lac operator to inhibit transcription in E. coli. This inhibition can be relieved by adding lactose or isopropyl-β-D-thiogalactopyranoside (IPTG).
   2160..2187    -  terminator     rrnB T2 terminator: transcription terminator T2 from the E. coli rrnB gene
   2319..2362    +  terminator     rrnB T1 terminator: Escherichia coli rrnB; transcription terminator T1 from the E. coli rrnB gene
   2409..2445    -  CDS            lacZα (fragment): LacZα fragment of β-galactosidase; lacZ fragment
   2461..2560    +  protein_bind   attL1: mutant version of attL; recombination site for the Gateway® LR reaction LR Clonase™
   2586..4007    +  CDS            sbcB: EX1_ECOLI - Also known as cpeA, xonA. Experimental evidence at protein level: Swiss-Prot protein existence level 1. Degrades single-stranded DNA (ssDNA) in a highly processive manner (PubMed:23609540). Also functions as a DNA deoxyribophosphodiesterase that releases deoxyribose-phosphate moieties following the cleavage of DNA at an apurinic/apyrimidinic (AP) site by either an AP endonuclease or AP lyase (PubMed:1329027). From Escherichia coli (strain K12).
   7923..8175    +  terminator     NOS terminator: nopaline synthase terminator and poly(A) signal
   8220..8343    +  protein_bind   attR5: mutant version of attR; recombination site for the Gateway® LR reaction LR Clonase™
   8361..8379    -  promoter       T7 promoter: promoter for bacteriophage T7 RNA polymerase
>Addgene plasmid #220290 | pYPQ230-sbcB-N | addgene full sequence | sequence record 436164 | Addgene NGS Result
TGGACCAGCCAGGACAGAAATGCCTCGACTTCGCTGCTACCCAAGGTTGCCGGGTGACGCACACCGTGGA
AACGGATGAAGGCACGAACCCAGTGGACATAAGCCTGTTCGGTTCGTAAGCTGTAATGCAAGTAGCGTAT
GCGCTCACGCAACTGGTCCAGAACCTTGACCGAACGCAGCGGTGGTAACGGCGCAGTGGCGGTTTTCATG
GCTTGTTATGACTGTTTTTTTGGGGTACAGTCTATGCCTCGGGCATCCAAGCAGCAAGCGCGTTACGCCG
TGGGTCGATGTTTGATGTTATGGAGCAGCAACGATGTTACGCAGCAGGGCAGTCGCCCTAAAACAAAGTT
AAACATTATGAGGGAAGCGGTGATCGCCGAAGTATCGACTCAACTATCAGAGGTAGTTGGCGTCATCGAG
CGCCATCTCGAACCGACGTTGCTGGCCGTACATTTGTACGGCTCCGCAGTGGATGGCGGCCTGAAGCCAC
ACAGTGATATTGATTTGCTGGTTACGGTGACCGTAAGGCTTGATGAAACAACGCGGCGAGCTTTGATCAA
CGACCTTTTGGAAACTTCGGCTTCCCCTGGAGAGAGCGAGATTCTCCGCGCTGTAGAAGTCACCATTGTT
GTGCACGACGACATCATTCCGTGGCGTTATCCAGCTAAGCGCGAACTGCAATTTGGAGAATGGCAGCGCA
ATGACATTCTTGCAGGTATCTTCGAGCCAGCCACGATCGACATTGATCTGGCTATCTTGCTGACAAAAGC
AAGAGAACATAGCGTTGCCTTGGTAGGTCCAGCGGCGGAGGAACTCTTTGATCCGGTTCCTGAACAGGAT
CTATTTGAGGCGCTAAATGAAACCTTAACGCTATGGAACTCGCCGCCCGACTGGGCTGGCGATGAGCGAA
ATGTAGTGCTTACGTTGTCCCGCATTTGGTACAGCGCAGTAACCGGCAAAATCGCGCCGAAGGATGTCGC
TGCCGACTGGGCAATGGAGCGCCTGCCGGCCCAGTATCAGCCCGTCATACTTGAAGCTAGACAGGCTTAT
CTTGGACAAGAAGAAGATCGCTTGGCCTCGCGCGCAGATCAGTTGGAAGAATTTGTCCACTACGTGAAAG
GCGAGATCACCAAGGTAGTCGGCAAATAACCCTCGAGCCACCCATGACCAAAATCCCTTAACGTGAGTTA
CGCGTCGTTCCACTGAGCGTCAGACCCCGTAGAAAAGATCAAAGGATCTTCTTGAGATCCTTTTTTTCTG
CGCGTAATCTGCTGCTTGCAAACAAAAAAACCACCGCTACCAGCGGTGGTTTGTTTGCCGGATCAAGAGC
TACCAACTCTTTTTCCGAAGGTAACTGGCTTCAGCAGAGCGCAGATACCAAATACTGTTCTTCTAGTGTA
GCCGTAGTTAGGCCACCACTTCAAGAACTCTGTAGCACCGCCTACATACCTCGCTCTGCTAATCCTGTTA
CCAGTGGCTGCTGCCAGTGGCGATAAGTCGTGTCTTACCGGGTTGGACTCAAGACGATAGTTACCGGATA
AGGCGCAGCGGTCGGGCTGAACGGGGGGTTCGTGCACACAGCCCAGCTTGGAGCGAACGACCTACACCGA
ACTGAGATACCTACAGCGTGAGCTATGAGAAAGCGCCACGCTTCCCGAAGGGAGAAAGGCGGACAGGTAT
CCGGTAAGCGGCAGGGTCGGAACAGGAGAGCGCACGAGGGAGCTTCCAGGGGGAAACGCCTGGTATCTTT
ATAGTCCTGTCGGGTTTCGCCACCTCTGACTTGAGCGTCGATTTTTGTGATGCTCGTCAGGGGGGCGGAG
CCTATGGAAAAACGCCAGCAACGCGGCCTTTTTACGGTTCCTGGCCTTTTGCTGGCCTTTTGCTCACATG
TTCTTTCCTGCGTTATCCCCTGATTCTGTGGATAACCGTATTACCGCCTTTGAGTGAGCTGATACCGCTC
GCCGCAGCCGAACGACCGAGCGCAGCGAGTCAGTGAGCGAGGAAGCGGAAGAGCGCCCAATACGCAAACC
GCCTCTCCCCGCGCGTTGGCCGATTCATTAATGCAGCTGGCACGACAGGTTTCCCGACTGGAAAGCGGGC
AGTGAGCGCAACGCAATTAATACGCGTACCGCGAGCCAGGAAGAGTTTGTAGAAACGCAAAAAGGCCATC
CGTCAGGATGGCCTTCTGCTTAGTTTGATGCCTGGCAGTTTATGGCGGGCGTCCTGCCCGCCACCCTCCG
GGCCGTTGCTTCACAACGTTCAAATCCGCTCCCGGCGGATTTGTCCTACTCAGGAGAGCGTTCACCGACA
AACAACAGATAAAACGAAAGGCCCAGTCTTCCGACTGAGCCTTTCGTTTTATTTGATGCCTGGCAGTTCC
CTACTCTCGCGTTAACGCTTGCATGGATGTTTTCCCAGTCACGACGTTGTAAAACGACGGCCAGTCTTAA
GCTCGGGCCCCAAATAATGATTTTATTTTGACTGATAGTGACCTGTTCGTTGCAACAAATTGATGAGCAA
TGCTTTTTTATAATGCCAACTTTGTACAAAAAAGCAGGCTCCGAATTCGCCCTTCACCATGGCATATGAT
GAATGATGGAAAGCAGCAATCGACGTTCCTTTTCCATGATTATGAAACGTTCGGAACTCATCCTGCTCTT
GATAGACCTGCTCAATTTGCAGCTATTAGAACTGATTCTGAATTTAATGTTATTGGAGAACCTGAAGTTT
TTTATTGTAAGCCTGCTGATGATTATCTTCCACAACCTGGAGCTGTTCTTATTACTGGAATTACTCCTCA
AGAAGCTAGAGCTAAGGGAGAGAATGAAGCAGCTTTCGCAGCTAGAATTCATTCTCTATTTACTGTTCCT
AAGACTTGTATTCTTGGATATAACAATGTTAGATTCGACGATGAAGTTACTAGAAATATTTTTTATAGGA
ATTTCTATGATCCTTATGCTTGGTCTTGGCAACATGACAATTCTAGATGGGATCTACTTGATGTTATGAG
AGCTTGTTATGCTCTTAGACCTGAAGGAATTAATTGGCCTGAAAATGACGATGGACTTCCTTCTTTCAGA
CTTGAACATCTTACTAAGGCTAATGGAATTGAACATTCTAATGCTCATGATGCAATGGCTGATGTTTATG
CAACTATTGCAATGGCTAAGCTTGTTAAGACTAGACAACCTAGACTTTTCGATTATCTTTTTACTCATAG
AAATAAGCATAAGCTTATGGCTCTTATTGATGTTCCTCAAATGAAGCCTCTTGTTCATGTTTCTGGAATG
TTCGGAGCTTGGAGAGGAAATACTTCTTGGGTTGCACCTCTTGCTTGGCATCCTGAAAATAGAAACGCTG
TTATTATGGTTGATCTTGCTGGAGATATTTCTCCTCTGCTTGAACTGGATTCTGATACTCTTAGAGAAAG
ACTTTATACTGCTAAGACTGATCTTGGAGATAATGCCGCTGTTCCTGTGAAGCTTGTTCATATTAATAAG
TGTCCTGTTCTTGCTCAAGCGAATACTCTTAGACCTGAAGACGCTGATAGACTTGGAATTAATAGACAAC
ATTGTCTTGATAATCTGAAGATTCTTAGAGAAAATCCTCAAGTTAGAGAAAAGGTCGTTGCTATTTTCGC
TGAAGCGGAACCTTTTACTCCTTCTGATAATGTTGATGCTCAACTGTATAATGGATTCTTTTCTGATGCT
GACAGAGCTGCAATGAAGATTGTTCTTGAGACTGAACCTAGAAATCTGCCTGCTCTTGATATTACGTTCG
TTGATAAGAGAATCGAAAAGCTGCTTTTCAATTATAGAGCTAGGAATTTTCCTGGAACTCTTGATTATGC
TGAACAACAAAGATGGCTTGAACATAGGAGACAAGTTTTCACTCCTGAATTTCTTCAAGGATATGCTGAT
GAACTTCAAATGCTTGTTCAGCAATATGCTGATGACAAGGAAAAGGTTGCTCTCCTTAAGGCTCTTTGGC
AATATGCTGAAGAGATTTTTAAACGTCCTGCTGCCACCAAAAAGGCCGGACAGGCTAAGAAAAAGAAGGA
GCTCTCAGGATCTGAGACCCCAGGCACAAGTGAATCAGCTACACCTGAGTCCATGGCTCCTAAGAAGAAG
CGGAAGGTTGGTATTCACGGGGTGCCTGCGGCTTCAAAGCTCGAGAAATTCACCAACTGTTATTCGTTGA
GCAAAACACTGCGGTTTAAAGCGATTCCAGTCGGCAAGACTCAAGAGAATATAGACAATAAGCGGCTGTT
GGTGGAAGATGAAAAGCGCGCGGAAGACTACAAAGGGGTGAAGAAGTTGTTGGACAGATACTACCTCTCT
TTTATCAATGATGTCTTGCACTCAATCAAATTGAAGAATCTGAACAACTACATCTCCCTCTTCAGAAAGA
AAACAAGGACAGAAAAGGAGAATAAGGAACTTGAAAATTTGGAGATCAATCTGAGGAAAGAGATCGCGAA
AGCCTTTAAAGGCAACGAAGGATACAAAAGTCTGTTCAAGAAGGATATAATTGAGACAATTTTGCCAGAG
TTCCTCGATGACAAGGACGAGATTGCGCTGGTCAATTCGTTCAACGGATTCACAACAGCATTCACAGGCT
TCTTTGATAATCGGGAAAATATGTTCTCTGAGGAGGCAAAGTCCACTTCTATTGCGTTCAGGTGTATCAA
TGAGAATCTCACTAGGTACATTTCCAACATGGATATCTTTGAGAAGGTTGACGCAATTTTTGACAAGCAC
GAAGTTCAGGAGATTAAGGAGAAGATCCTCAATTCCGATTATGACGTTGAGGACTTCTTCGAAGGTGAGT
TTTTTAATTTCGTGCTCACTCAAGAGGGTATCGACGTGTATAATGCGATCATCGGTGGGTTCGTGACTGA
GTCCGGTGAAAAGATTAAGGGATTGAACGAGTATATCAACCTTTACAACCAAAAGACGAAACAGAAGCTG
CCAAAGTTCAAGCCTCTTTACAAACAGGTTCTTTCAGACCGCGAGTCACTCTCGTTCTATGGGGAGGGCT
ACACTTCGGATGAGGAAGTCCTGGAGGTGTTCAGGAATACTCTCAATAAGAATTCGGAGATTTTCTCTTC
TATAAAAAAACTGGAAAAGTTGTTTAAGAATTTTGACGAATACTCTAGCGCCGGCATATTTGTGAAAAAC
GGCCCGGCCATATCAACGATAAGTAAAGATATCTTCGGCGAATGGAACGTGATCAGAGACAAATGGAACG
CGGAGTATGACGATATTCACCTGAAGAAGAAGGCTGTCGTAACGGAGAAGTACGAGGATGATCGCAGGAA
AAGCTTCAAAAAGATCGGAAGTTTCAGCCTGGAACAGTTGCAGGAGTATGCTGACGCCGATCTTAGCGTC
GTCGAGAAGTTGAAGGAGATAATCATCCAAAAGGTCGACGAGATATATAAAGTCTATGGATCAAGTGAAA
AACTGTTCGACGCCGACTTCGTTTTGGAGAAGTCCCTGAAGAAGAACGACGCTGTTGTTGCCATTATGAA
GGATCTGCTCGACAGCGTGAAGAGTTTCGAGAACTATATTAAGGCTTTTTTCGGGGAGGGGAAGGAGACT
AACAGAGATGAGTCCTTCTACGGAGACTTCGTCCTCGCGTACGATATACTCCTTAAGGTAGACCACATCT
ACGACGCAATCAGAAATTACGTGACACAAAAGCCGTACAGCAAGGACAAGTTCAAACTCTACTTCCAGAA
CCCCCAGTTCATGGGCGGCTGGGACAAGGACAAGGAAACGGATTACAGGGCTACGATCCTGAGGTATGGT
TCAAAATACTACTTGGCGATTATGGACAAGAAGTACGCCAAGTGTCTCCAGAAGATTGACAAAGACGATG
TCAATGGCAATTATGAGAAGATCAACTACAAGCTGCTTCCGGGTCCGAACAAGATGCTCCCAAAGGTTTT
CTTCAGCAAGAAATGGATGGCCTACTATAACCCAAGCGAGGACATCCAGAAGATTTATAAGAACGGTACG
TTCAAGAAGGGCGACATGTTCAATCTTAACGACTGTCACAAGCTGATCGACTTCTTCAAAGACTCAATTA
GCCGGTACCCAAAGTGGTCTAACGCCTATGACTTCAACTTTTCGGAAACCGAGAAGTACAAGGATATAGC
CGGATTTTATAGAGAGGTGGAAGAGCAGGGCTACAAGGTGTCATTCGAGTCCGCCAGCAAGAAGGAAGTG
GACAAGCTCGTGGAAGAGGGTAAGCTCTACATGTTCCAGATTTATAATAAAGACTTTAGCGATAAGAGCC
ACGGGACACCTAATCTCCACACAATGTATTTCAAGCTGCTCTTCGACGAGAATAACCACGGCCAAATCAG
GTTGTCAGGAGGGGCTGAACTCTTCATGCGGCGCGCTAGCCTTAAGAAGGAGGAGCTTGTAGTCCACCCT
GCGAATAGTCCAATTGCGAATAAGAACCCGGACAATCCTAAAAAGACTACAACATTGAGCTACGACGTGT
ACAAGGATAAGAGGTTTTCCGAGGATCAGTACGAGCTCCACATCCCGATTGCGATCAACAAGTGCCCAAA
GAATATTTTCAAGATAAACACAGAGGTGCGTGTACTCCTGAAGCATGACGACAATCCTTACGTCATTGGG
ATTGATCGGGGCGAGAGGAACCTCCTCTATATTGTGGTGGTGGACGGGAAGGGGAACATAGTCGAACAGT
ACTCCCTTAACGAAATAATTAACAATTTCAACGGCATCCGTATCAAGACCGACTACCATTCGTTGCTGGA
CAAGAAGGAGAAGGAGAGATTTGAGGCGCGGCAAAATTGGACAAGTATCGAGAACATCAAGGAACTCAAA
GCAGGTTATATCTCTCAAGTTGTGCATAAGATATGCGAGCTGGTTGAGAAGTATGACGCAGTGATCGCTC
TTGAGGACCTCAACTCGGGCTTTAAGAATTCTAGAGTTAAAGTGGAGAAGCAGGTCTATCAAAAGTTCGA
GAAGATGCTTATAGATAAGCTCAACTACATGGTCGATAAGAAATCGAACCCATGTGCCACCGGCGGCGCA
CTCAAAGGTTACCAAATAACAAACAAATTCGAGTCCTTCAAATCGATGAGTACTCAGAATGGGTTCATAT
TTTATATACCGGCGTGGCTTACGTCTAAGATCGACCCGTCAACTGGTTTTGTCAACCTGTTGAAGACGAA
ATACACGTCCATTGCCGATTCGAAAAAGTTCATATCTAGTTTTGATCGTATTATGTACGTCCCAGAGGAA
GATCTTTTCGAGTTTGCTCTCGACTACAAAAACTTTTCGCGGACCGATGCGGATTACATTAAAAAATGGA
AACTCTATTCGTACGGCAACAGAATCAGGATTTTTCGCAACCCTAAGAAGAATAACGTCTTTGATTGGGA
GGAAGTTTGCTTGACTAGCGCGTACAAGGAGCTCTTTAATAAGTATGGCATTAACTACCAACAGGGTGAT
ATCAGAGCACTGCTTTGCGAACAATCTGACAAGGCTTTCTACTCATCCTTCATGGCTTTGATGAGCCTGA
TGCTCCAGATGAGAAATTCAATTACAGGCAGAACCGACGTGGATTTCTTGATCTCCCCGGTTAAAAATTC
TGATGGCATCTTTTACGATAGCAGGAACTATGAAGCGCAAGAGAATGCGATTCTGCCAAAAAATGCAGAC
GCCAACGGTGCCTATAACATCGCCAGGAAAGTCCTGTGGGCGATCGGCCAGTTCAAAAAGGCCGAAGACG
AAAAATTGGACAAGGTCAAAATCGCTATCAGCAACAAAGAGTGGCTGGAGTATGCTCAGACATCCGTAAA
GCATAAGCGTCCTGCTGCCACCAAAAAGGCCGGACAGGCTAAGAAAAAGAAGTGAGACGACTAGTGGCGG
CCGCCGACGTCCGATCGTTCAAACATTTGGCAATAAAGTTTCTTAAGATTGAATCCTGTTGCCGGTCTTG
CGATGATTATCATATAATTTCTGTTGAATTACGTTAAGCATGTAATAATTAACATGTAATGCATGACGTT
ATTTATGAGATGGGTTTTTATGATTAGAGTCCCGCAATTATACATTTAATACGCGATAGAAAACAAAATA
TAGCGCGCAAACTAGGATAAATTATCGCGCGCGGTGTCATCTATGTTACTAGATCGGGAATTGATCCCCC
CTCGACAGCTTCCGGAAAGGGCGAATTCGCAACTTTGTATACAAAAGTTGAACGAGAAACGTAAAATGAT
ATAAATATCAATATATTAAATTAGATTTTGCATAAAAAACAGACTACATAATACTGTAAAACACAACATA
TCCAGTCACTATGCCATCCAGCTGATATCCCCTATAGTGAGTCGTATTACATGGTCATAGCTGTTTCCTG
GCAGCTCTGGCCCGTGTCTCAAAATCTCTGATGTTACATTGCACAAGATAAAAATATATCATCATGCCTC
CTC
